Addgene plasmid #197011: His SUMO TEV R354H SPOP 28-359
Purpose: E. coli expression vector
Depositing lab: Tanja Mittag. Depositing organization: St. Jude Children's Research Hospital. Publication: Reduction of oligomer size modulates the competition between cluster formation and phase separation of the tumor suppressor SPOP. Sabri N, Cuneo MJ, Marzahn MR, Lee J, Bouchard JJ, Gullulu O, Vaithiyalingam S, Borgia MB, Schmit J, Mittag T. J Biol Chem. 2023 Dec;299(12):105427. doi: 10.1016/j.jbc.2023.105427. Epub 2023 Nov 4. PubMed 37926283.
Backbone
  Vector backbone: pEXP
  Vector type: Bacterial Expression
Growth in bacteria
  Bacterial resistance: Ampicillin, 100 μg/mL
  Growth temperature: 37°C
  Growth strain: DH5alpha
  Copy number: Low Copy
Gene/Insert
  Gene/Insert name: SPOP
  Species: H. sapiens (human)
  Mutation: R354H
  Entrez Gene: Spop (a.k.a. Pcif1, TEF2)
  Tag / fusion protein: 6His-SUMO-TEV (N terminal on insert)
  Cloning method: Unknown
Terms and licenses: Academic/Nonprofit Terms; Industry Terms: Not Available to Industry
How to cite: His SUMO TEV R354H SPOP 28-359 was a gift from Tanja Mittag (Addgene plasmid # 197011 ; http://n2t.net/addgene:197011 ; RRID:Addgene_197011)
