[The description below was written by a language model from this plasmid's Addgene catalogue record and pLannotate feature annotations shown in this document.]
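Description:
His SUMO TEV R354H SPOP 28-359 is a bacterial expression plasmid on a pEXP backbone, made for producing a mutant fragment of the human tumor suppressor SPOP in E. coli. The sequenced record is 7,228 nt. It is propagated through a ColE1/pBR322-type origin accompanied by the bom region and the rop gene. The presence of rop fits the low copy number given in the catalogue entry, even though the origin annotation itself is generically labelled high-copy. Selection is by ampicillin through the bla gene under its own promoter. Several tetracycline-resistance fragments and a tet promoter are annotated, but these look like interrupted pBR322 remnants rather than a functional marker.

Expression follows the standard T7/lac arrangement. A T7 promoter with an adjacent lac operator and the phage gene 10 ribosome binding site drives the open reading frame, which ends at a T7 terminator. A plasmid-borne lacI gene supplies repressor, so transcription stays off until IPTG is added in a host that provides T7 RNA polymerase. The fusion begins with a 6xHis tag for affinity purification, followed by a thrombin site, a yeast SMT3-derived SUMO domain that typically aids solubility, and a TEV protease site for removing the N-terminal tags. The SPOP coding region sits between attB1 and attB2 sites, which points to Gateway recombination, although the cloning method is recorded as unknown. By name the insert spans residues 28–359 and carries the R354H substitution. SPOP is the substrate adaptor of a cullin-3 RING ubiquitin ligase. The associated publication concerns how SPOP oligomer size affects cluster formation and phase separation, so the plasmid is probably used to make recombinant protein for such biophysical studies.
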