Features (pLannotate 1.2.2; 25 found; start..end, strand, type, name):
    134..758     -  CDS            TcR (fragment): tetracycline efflux protein; tet; confers resistance to tetracycline
    773..794     -  protein_bind   CAP binding site: CAP binding activates transcription in the presence of cAMP. E. coli catabolite activator protein
    807..1888    -  CDS            lacI: lac repressor; lacI; The lac repressor binds to the lac operator to inhibit transcription in E. coli. This inhibition can be relieved by adding lactose or isopropyl-β-D-thiogalactopyranoside (IPTG).
   1889..1966    -  promoter       lacI promoter: lacI
   1974..2253    -  CDS            TcR (fragment): tetracycline efflux protein; tet; confers resistance to tetracycline
   2275..2293    +  promoter       T7 promoter: promoter for bacteriophage T7 RNA polymerase
   2294..2318    +  protein_bind   lac operator: The lac repressor binds to the lac operator to inhibit transcription in E. coli. This inhibition can be relieved by adding lactose or isopropyl-β-D-thiogalactopyranoside (IPTG). lac repressor encoded by lacI
   2333..2355    +  RBS            RBS: efficient ribosome binding site from bacteriophage T7 gene 10 (Olins and Rangwala, 1989)
   2375..2391    +  CDS            capTEV™ (fragment): composite tag for in vivo biotinylation, TEV protease cleavage, and 6xHis tagging
   2402..2419    +  CDS            thrombin site: thrombin recognition and cleavage site
   2426..2719    +  CDS            SUMO: cleavable ubiquitin-like protein tag; S. cerevisiae SMT3 (truncated)
   2726..2750    +  protein_bind   attB1: mutant version of attB; recombination site for the Gateway® BP reaction BP Clonase™
   2753..2773    +  CDS            TEV site: tobacco etch virus (TEV) protease recognition and cleavage site
   2777..3898    +  CDS            SPOP: SPOP_HUMAN - Experimental evidence at protein level: Swiss-Prot protein existence level 1. Component of a cullin-RING-based BCR (BTB-CUL3-RBX1) E3 ubiquitin-protein ligase complex that mediates the ubiquitination of target proteins, leading most often to their proteasomal degradation. In complex with CUL3, involved in ubiquitination and proteasomal degradation of BRMS1, DAXX, PDX1/IPF1, GLI2 and GLI3. In complex with CUL3, involved in ubiquitination of MACROH2A1 and BMI1; this does not lead to their proteasomal degradation. Inhibits transcriptional activation of PDX1/IPF1 targets, such as insu
   3903..3927    -  protein_bind   attB2: mutant version of attB; recombination site for the Gateway® BP reaction BP Clonase™
   3961..4010    +  CDS            SET1 (fragment): solubility-enhancement tag derived from T7 phage gene 10B
   4018..4065    +  terminator     T7 terminator: transcription terminator for bacteriophage T7 RNA polymerase
   4088..4192    -  CDS            TcR (fragment): tetracycline efflux protein; tet; confers resistance to tetracycline
   4240..4268    -  promoter       tet promoter: E. coli promoter for tetracycline efflux protein gene
   4381..4485    +  promoter       AmpR promoter: bla
   4486..5346    +  CDS            AmpR: β-lactamase; bla; confers resistance to ampicillin, carbenicillin, and related antibiotics
   5517..6105    +  rep_origin     ori: high-copy-number ColE1/pMB1/pBR322/pUC origin of replication
   6291..6430    -  misc_feature   bom: basis of mobility region from pBR322
   6532..6723    -  CDS            rop: Rop protein, which maintains plasmids at low copy number; rop
   6740..7120    +  CDS            YPB1_ECOLX: Protein predicted: Swiss-Prot protein existence level 4. From Escherichia coli.
>Addgene plasmid #197011 | His SUMO TEV R354H SPOP 28-359 | addgene full sequence | sequence record 392954 | Addgene NGS Result
CTGCTGGAGATGGCGGACGCGATGGATATGTTCTGCCAAGGGTTGGTTTGCGCATTCACAGTTCTCCGCA
AGAATTGATTGGCTCCAATTCTTGGAGTGGTGAATCCGTTAGCGAGGTGCCGCCGGCTTCCATTCAGGTC
GAGGTGGCCCGGCTCCATGCACCGCGACGCAACGCGGGGAGGCAGACAAGGTATAGGGCGGCGCCTACAA
TCCATGCCAACCCGTTCCATGTGCTCGCCGAGGCGGCATAAATCGCCGTGACGATCAGCGGTCCAATGAT
CGAAGTTAGGCTGGTAAGAGCCGCGAGCGATCCTTGAAGCTGTCCCTGATGGTCGTCATCTACCTGCCTG
GACAGCATGGCCTGCAACGCGGGCATCCCGATGCCGCCGGAAGCGAGAAGAATCATAATGGGGAAGGCCA
TCCAGCCTCGCGTCGCGAACGCCAGCAAGACGTAGCCCAGCGCGTCGGCCGCCATGCCGGCGATAATGGC
CTGCTTCTCGCCGAAACGTTTGGTGGCGGGACCAGTGACGAAGGCTTGAGCGAGGGCGTGCAAGATTCCG
AATACCGCAAGCGACAGGCCGATCATCGTCGCGCTCCAGCGAAAGCGGTCCTCGCCGAAAATGACCCAGA
GCGCTGCCGGCACCTGTCCTACGAGTTGCATGATAAAGAAGACAGTCATAAGTGCGGCGACGATAGTCAT
GCCCCGCGCCCACCGGAAGGAGCTGACTGGGTTGAAGGCTCTCAAGGGCATCGGTCGAGATCCCGGTGCC
TAATGAGTGAGCTAACTTACATTAATTGCGTTGCGCTCACTGCCCGCTTTCCAGTCGGGAAACTGTCGTG
CCAGCTGCATTAATGAATCGGCCAACGCGCGGGGAGAGGCGGTTTGCGTATTGGGCGCCAGGGTGGTTTT
TCTTTTCACCAGTGAGACGGGCAACAGCTGATTGCCCTTCACCGCCTGGCCCTGAGAGAGTTGCAGCAAG
CGGTCCACGCTGGTTTGCCCCAGCAGGCGAAAATCCTGTTTGATGGTGGTTAACGGCGGGATATAACATG
AGCTGTCTTCGGTATCGTCGTATCCCACTACCGAGATATCCGCACCAACGCGCAGCCCGGACTCGGTAAT
GGCGCGCATTGCGCCCAGCGCCATCTGATCGTTGGCAACCAGCATCGCAGTGGGAACGATGCCCTCATTC
AGCATTTGCATGGTTTGTTGAAAACCGGACATGGCACTCCAGTCGCCTTCCCGTTCCGCTATCGGCTGAA
TTTGATTGCGAGTGAGATATTTATGCCAGCCAGCCAGACGCAGACGCGCCGAGACAGAACTTAATGGGCC
CGCTAACAGCGCGATTTGCTGGTGACCCAATGCGACCAGATGCTCCACGCCCAGTCGCGTACCGTCTTCA
TGGGAGAAAATAATACTGTTGATGGGTGTCTGGTCAGAGACATCAAGAAATAACGCCGGAACATTAGTGC
AGGCAGCTTCCACAGCAATGGCATCCTGGTCATCCAGCGGATAGTTAATGATCAGCCCACTGACGCGTTG
CGCGAGAAGATTGTGCACCGCCGCTTTACAGGCTTCGACGCCGCTTCGTTCTACCATCGACACCACCACG
CTGGCACCCAGTTGATCGGCGCGAGATTTAATCGCCGCGACAATTTGCGACGGCGCGTGCAGGGCCAGAC
TGGAGGTGGCAACGCCAATCAGCAACGACTGTTTGCCCGCCAGTTGTTGTGCCACGCGGTTGGGAATGTA
ATTCAGCTCCGCCATCGCCGCTTCCACTTTTTCCCGCGTTTTCGCAGAAACGTGGCTGGCCTGGTTCACC
ACGCGGGAAACGGTCTGATAAGAGACACCGGCATACTCTGCGACATCGTATAACGTTACTGGTTTCACAT
TCACCACCCTGAATTGACTCTCTTCCGGGCGCTATCATGCCATACCGCGAAAGGTTTTGCGCCATTCGAT
GGTGTCCGGGATCTCGACGCTCTCCCTTATGCGACTCCTGCATTAGGAAGCAGCCCAGTAGTAGGTTGAG
GCCGTTGAGCACCGCCGCCGCAAGGAATGGTGCATGCAAGGAGATGGCGCCCAACAGTCCCCCGGCCACG
GGGCCTGCCACCATACCCACGCCGAAACAAGCGCTCATGAGCCCGAAGTGGCGAGCCCGATCTTCCCCAT
CGGTGATGTCGGCGATATAGGCGCCAGCAACCGCACCTGTGGCGCCGGTGATGCCGGCCACGATGCGTCC
GGCGTAGAGGATCGAGATCTCGATCCCGCGAAATTAATACGACTCACTATAGGGGAATTGTGAGCGGATA
ACAATTCCCCTCTAGAAATAATTTTGTTTAACTTTAAGAAGGAGATATACATATGGGCAGCAGCCATCAT
CATCATCATCACGGCAGCGGCCTGGTGCCGCGCGGCAGCGCTAGCATGTCGGACTCAGAAGTCAATCAAG
AAGCTAAGCCAGAGGTCAAGCCAGAAGTCAAGCCTGAGACTCACATCAATTTAAAGGTGTCCGATGGATC
TTCAGAGATCTTCTTCAAGATCAAAAAGACCACTCCTTTAAGAAGGCTGATGGAAGCGTTCGCTAAAAGA
CAGGGTAAGGAAATGGACTCCTTAAGATTCTTGTACGACGGTATTAGAATTCAAGCTGATCAGACCCCTG
AAGATTTGGACATGGAGGATAACGATATTATTGAGGCTCACAGAGAACAGATTGGTGGTAGTATCACAAG
TTTGTACAAAAAAGCAGGCTTCGAAAACCTGTATTTTCAGGGCAGCATGTCAAGGGTTCCAAGTCCTCCA
CCTCCGGCAGAAATGTCGAGTGGTCCCGTTGCCGAGAGCTGGTGCTATACACAGATCAAGGTAGTGAAGT
TCTCCTACATGTGGACCATCAATAACTTTAGTTTTTGCCGGGAGGAAATGGGTGAAGTCATAAAAAGTTC
AACTTTTTCATCAGGAGCCAATGATAAACTGAAATGGTGTTTGCGAGTAAACCCGAAAGGGCTAGATGAA
GAAAGCAAAGATTACCTGTCGCTTTACCTGTTGTTGGTCAGCTGTCCAAAGAGTGAAGTTCGGGCAAAGT
TCAAGTTCTCCATCCTGAATGCCAAGGGAGAAGAAACCAAAGCTATGGAGAGTCAGCGAGCTTATAGGTT
CGTGCAAGGCAAAGACTGGGGATTCAAAAAATTCATCCGCAGAGATTTTCTCTTGGACGAGGCCAATGGG
CTTCTCCCTGATGACAAGCTCACCCTCTTCTGTGAGGTGAGTGTAGTACAAGACTCTGTCAATATTTCTG
GGCAGAATACTATGAACATGGTAAAGGTTCCTGAATGCCGGTTGGCAGATGAGTTAGGAGGGCTGTGGGA
GAACTCTCGATTCACCGACTGCTGCTTGTGTGTGGCTGGTCAAGAATTCCAGGCTCACAAGGCTATCTTA
GCAGCTCGGTCTCCAGTCTTCAGTGCCATGTTTGAACATGAAATGGAGGAGAGCAAAAAGAATCGGGTTG
AGATTAACGACGTGGAGCCTGAGGTGTTTAAGGAGATGATGTGCTTCATCTACACGGGGAAGGCGCCGAA
CCTCGACAAGATGGCTGACGACTTGCTGGCAGCTGCCGATAAGTACGCCCTGGAGCGTCTGAAGGTCATG
TGTGAGGACGCCCTCTGCAGTAACCTCTCTGTGGAGAACGCTGCAGAGATTCTCATCCTGGCTGACCTCC
ACAGCGCAGATCAGCTGAAGACGCAGGCAGTTGATTTCATCAACTATCATGCTTCGGATGTCTTGGAGAC
CTCTGGGTGGAAGTCAATGGTGGTGTCACATCCCCACTTAGTGGCAGAAGCATACCATTCTCTGGCTTCA
GCACAGTGCCCTTTCCTGGGGCCCCCACGCAAACGCCTGAAGCAATCCTAGGACCCAGCTTTCTTGTACA
AAGTGGTGATACTGGATCCATGGGTACCCTCGAGGATCCGGCTGCTAACAAAGCCCGAAAGGAAGCTGAG
TTGGCTGCTGCCACCGCTGAGCAATAACTAGCATAACCCCTTGGGGCCTCTAAACGGGTCTTGAGGGGTT
TTTTGCTGAAAGGAGGAACTATATCCGGATATCCCGCAAGAGGCCCGGCAGTACCGGCATAACCAAGCCT
ATGCCTACAGCATCCAGGGTGACGGTGCCGAGGATGACGATGAGCGCATTGTTAGATTTCATACACGGTG
CCTGACTGCGTTAGCAATTTAACTGTGATAAACTACCGCATTAAAGCTTATCGATGATAAGCTGTCAAAC
ATGAGAATTCTTGAAGACGAAAGGGCCTCGTGATACGCCTATTTTTATAGGTTAATGTCATGATAATAAT
GGTTTCTTAGACGTCAGGTGGCACTTTTCGGGGAAATGTGCGCGGAACCCCTATTTGTTTATTTTTCTAA
ATACATTCAAATATGTATCCGCTCATGAGACAATAACCCTGATAAATGCTTCAATAATATTGAAAAAGGA
AGAGTATGAGTATTCAACATTTCCGTGTCGCCCTTATTCCCTTTTTTGCGGCATTTTGCCTTCCTGTTTT
TGCTCACCCAGAAACGCTGGTGAAAGTAAAAGATGCTGAAGATCAGTTGGGTGCACGAGTGGGTTACATC
GAACTGGATCTCAACAGCGGTAAGATCCTTGAGAGTTTTCGCCCCGAAGAACGTTTTCCAATGATGAGCA
CTTTTAAAGTTCTGCTATGTGGCGCGGTATTATCCCGTGTTGACGCCGGGCAAGAGCAACTCGGTCGCCG
CATACACTATTCTCAGAATGACTTGGTTGAGTACTCACCAGTCACAGAAAAGCATCTTACGGATGGCATG
ACAGTAAGAGAATTATGCAGTGCTGCCATAACCATGAGTGATAACACTGCGGCCAACTTACTTCTGACAA
CGATCGGAGGACCGAAGGAGCTAACCGCTTTTTTGCACAACATGGGGGATCATGTAACTCGCCTTGATCG
TTGGGAACCGGAGCTGAATGAAGCCATACCAAACGACGAGCGTGACACCACGATGCCTGCAGCAATGGCA
ACAACGTTGCGCAAACTATTAACTGGCGAACTACTTACTCTAGCTTCCCGGCAACAATTAATAGACTGGA
TGGAGGCGGATAAAGTTGCAGGACCACTTCTGCGCTCGGCCCTTCCGGCTGGCTGGTTTATTGCTGATAA
ATCTGGAGCCGGTGAGCGTGGGTCTCGCGGTATCATTGCAGCACTGGGGCCAGATGGTAAGCCCTCCCGT
ATCGTAGTTATCTACACGACGGGGAGTCAGGCAACTATGGATGAACGAAATAGACAGATCGCTGAGATAG
GTGCCTCACTGATTAAGCATTGGTAACTGTCAGACCAAGTTTACTCATATATACTTTAGATTGATTTAAA
ACTTCATTTTTAATTTAAAAGGATCTAGGTGAAGATCCTTTTTGATAATCTCATGACCAAAATCCCTTAA
CGTGAGTTTTCGTTCCACTGAGCGTCAGACCCCGTAGAAAAGATCAAAGGATCTTCTTGAGATCCTTTTT
TTCTGCGCGTAATCTGCTGCTTGCAAACAAAAAAACCACCGCTACCAGCGGTGGTTTGTTTGCCGGATCA
AGAGCTACCAACTCTTTTTCCGAAGGTAACTGGCTTCAGCAGAGCGCAGATACCAAATACTGTCCTTCTA
GTGTAGCCGTAGTTAGGCCACCACTTCAAGAACTCTGTAGCACCGCCTACATACCTCGCTCTGCTAATCC
TGTTACCAGTGGCTGCTGCCAGTGGCGATAAGTCGTGTCTTACCGGGTTGGACTCAAGACGATAGTTACC
GGATAAGGCGCAGCGGTCGGGCTGAACGGGGGGTTCGTGCACACAGCCCAGCTTGGAGCGAACGACCTAC
ACCGAACTGAGATACCTACAGCGTGAGCTATGAGAAAGCGCCACGCTTCCCGAAGGGAGAAAGGCGGACA
GGTATCCGGTAAGCGGCAGGGTCGGAACAGGAGAGCGCACGAGGGAGCTTCCAGGGGGAAACGCCTGGTA
TCTTTATAGTCCTGTCGGGTTTCGCCACCTCTGACTTGAGCGTCGATTTTTGTGATGCTCGTCAGGGGGG
CGGAGCCTATGGAAAAACGCCAGCAACGCGGCCTTTTTACGGTTCCTGGCCTTTTGCTGGCCTTTTGCTC
ACATGTTCTTTCCTGCGTTATCCCCTGATTCTGTGGATAACCGTATTACCGCCTTTGAGTGAGCTGATAC
CGCTCGCCGCAGCCGAACGACCGAGCGCAGCGAGTCAGTGAGCGAGGAAGCGGAAGAGCGCCTGATGCGG
TATTTTCTCCTTACGCATCTGTGCGGTATTTCACACCGCAATGGTGCACTCTCAGTACAATCTGCTCTGA
TGCCGCATAGTTAAGCCAGTATACACTCCGCTATCGCTACGTGACTGGGTCATGGCTGCGCCCCGACACC
CGCCAACACCCGCTGACGCGCCCTGACGGGCTTGTCTGCTCCCGGCATCCGCTTACAGACAAGCTGTGAC
CGTCTCCGGGAGCTGCATGTGTCAGAGGTTTTCACCGTCATCACCGAAACGCGCGAGGCAGCTGCGGTAA
AGCTCATCAGCGTGGTCGTGAAGCGATTCACAGATGTCTGCCTGTTCATCCGCGTCCAGCTCGTTGAGTT
TCTCCAGAAGCGTTAATGTCTGGCTTCTGATAAAGCGGGCCATGTTAAGGGCGGTTTTTTCCTGTTTGGT
CACTGATGCCTCCGTGTAAGGGGGATTTCTGTTCATGGGGGTAATGATACCGATGAAACGAGAGAGGATG
CTCACGATACGGGTTACTGATGATGAACATGCCCGGTTACTGGAACGTTGTGAGGGTAAACAACTGGCGG
TATGGATGCGGCGGGACCAGAGAAAAATCACTCAGGGTCAATGCCAGCGCTTCGTTAATACAGATGTAGG
TGTTCCACAGGGTAGCCAGCAGCATCCCGCGATGCAGATCCGGAACATAATGGTGCAGGGCGCTGACTTC
CGCGTTTCCAGACTTTACGAAACACGGAAACCGAAGACCATTCATGTTGTTGCTCAGGTCGCAGACGTTT
TGCAGCAGCAGTCGCTTCACGTTCGCTCGCGTATCGGTGATTCATTCTGCTAACCAGTAAGGCAACCCCG
CCAGCCTAGCCGGGTCCTCAACGACAGGAGCACGATCATGCGCACCCGTGGCCAGGACCCAACGCTGCCC
GAGATGCGCCGCGTGCGG
